>Addgene plasmid #13942 | pBS cPtc2 (CT#4) | addgene partial sequence | sequence record 20156 | 13942 with T7
TATCGATAAGCTTGATATCGAATTCGCGGCCGCGCTGATCCAGACCCCGAAACGCGAAGGGGAGAACATC
CTGACGCAGGAGGCCCTGCAGCTCCACCTCGAGGCGGCCCTGGCTGCCAGCAAAGTGCAAGTCTCGCTGT
ACGGAAAATCGTGGGATTTGAACAAGATCTGCTACAAGTCAGGCGTCCCCATCATTGAGAATGGAATGAT
CGAGAGGATGATCGAGAAGCTGTTCCCCTGTGTGATCCTGACGCCGCTGGACTGCTTCTGGGAAGGGGCC
AAGCTGCAGGGAGGCTCAGCCTACCTCCCGGGCCGTCCTGATATCCAGTGGAGCAATTTGGACCCTTTGC
AGCTGATGGAGGAGCTGGGGCAGTTCACATCCCTAGAAGGCTTCAAGGAGCTGCTGGATAAGGCTGAGGT
GGGGCAGGCTTATATGGAGCGGCCCTGCCTGGACCCCCGGGACCCCCATTGCCCCTCCAGTGCCCCCAAC
AAGCAGAGCCAGCAGAGCCCCGACATCCCGGCGGAGCTCTCTGGGGGCTGCCATGGGTTCTCCAGGAAGT
TCATGCGCTGGCAGGAGGAGCTGATTTTGGG
