[The description below was written by a language model from this plasmid's Addgene catalogue record.]
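Description:
pBS cPtc2 (CT#4) is a cloning plasmid built on the pBluescript SK(-) backbone (about 3 kb) that carries a partial cDNA of chicken (Gallus gallus) Patched 2 (Ptc2, PTCH2). It is maintained as a high-copy plasmid in E. coli under ampicillin selection. Although the catalogue classes it as a bacterial expression vector, the record names no promoter intended to drive protein production. Because the insert is only a partial cDNA, the plasmid is better understood as a cDNA clone than as a protein expression construct.

The 1.42 kb insert sits in the EcoRI site of the polylinker, and both flanking EcoRI sites are retained, so the fragment can be released intact by a single digest. According to the depositor comments, it was isolated from a chick limb bud cDNA library by screening with a mouse ptc-2 probe. The record lists T7 and T3 as the sequencing primers on either side of the insert, consistent with the standard pBluescript arrangement in which opposing T7 and T3 phage promoters flank the cloning site and allow in vitro transcription of either strand. The record does not state the orientation of the insert, which cannot be inferred from a single-enzyme cloning, so it is unclear which promoter would yield antisense RNA.

The associated publication compares Ptc1 and Ptc2 transcripts as readouts of Hedgehog signaling during chick embryogenesis. This suggests the clone served as a template for riboprobes to detect Ptc2 mRNA in embryos, though the record does not say so explicitly. No feature table was provided, so other backbone elements are not documented here.
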