Addgene plasmid #13942: pBS cPtc2 (CT#4)
Depositing lab: Cliff Tabin. Depositing organization: Harvard Medical School. Publication: Ptc1 and Ptc2 transcripts provide distinct readouts of Hedgehog signaling activity during chick embryogenesis. Pearse RV, Vogan KJ, Tabin CJ. Dev Biol. 2001 Nov 1. 239(1):15-29. 10.1006/dbio.2001.0430 PubMed 11784016.
Backbone
  Vector backbone: pBS SK-
  Backbone size w/o insert (bp): 3000
  Vector type: Bacterial Expression
Growth in bacteria
  Bacterial resistance: Ampicillin, 100 μg/mL
  Growth temperature: 37°C
  Growth strain: DH5alpha
  Copy number: High Copy
Gene/Insert
  Gene/Insert name: Ptc2 (alt name: Patched 2)
  Species: G. gallus (chicken)
  Insert size (bp): 1420
  Entrez Gene: PTCH2
  Cloning method: Restriction Enzyme; 5′ cloning site EcoRI (not destroyed); 3′ cloning site EcoRI (not destroyed)
  Sequencing primers: 5′ T7; 3′ T3
Terms and licenses: Academic/Nonprofit Terms; Industry Terms: Not Available to Industry
Depositor comments: 1.42kb partial cDNA insert was obtained from a chick limb bud library that was screened with a mouse ptc-2 probe from ontogeny.
How to cite: pBS cPtc2 (CT#4) was a gift from Cliff Tabin (Addgene plasmid # 13942 ; http://n2t.net/addgene:13942 ; RRID:Addgene_13942)
